>Addgene plasmid #162912 | C234-E08: attB2r-3xFLAG-attB3 | addgene full sequence | sequence record 333255 | Addgene NGS Result
CTAGCATGGATGTTTTCCCAGTCACGACGTTGTAAAACGACGGCCAGTCTTAAAATTCGAGCTCGGTCCG
ATATCCTTAAGCTCGGGCCCTGCAGCTCTAGAGCTCGAATTCTACAGGTCACTAATACCATCTAAGTAGT
TGGTTCATAGTGACTGCATATGTTGTGTTTTACAGTATTATGTAGTCTGTTTTTTATGCAAAATCTAATT
TAATATATTGATATTTATATCATTTTACGTTTCTCGTTCAACTTTCTTGTACAAAGTGGGCGGAAGCGGC
GACTACAAAGACCACGACGGTGATTATAAGGATCATGACATCGATTATAAGGATGACGATGACAAGTAAT
AGCACTGGATATACCACCGTTGATATATCCCAATGGCATCGTAAAGAACATTTTGAGGCATTTCAGTCAG
TTGCTCAATGTACCTATAACCAGACCGTTCAGCTGGATATTACGGCCTTTTTAAAGACCGTAAAGAAAAA
TAAGCACAAGTTTTATCCGGCCTTTATTCACATTCTTGCCCGCCTGTAATCAACTTTATTATACAAAGTT
GGCATTATAAAAAAGCATTGCTTATCAATTTGTTGCAACGAACAGGTCACTATCAGTCAAAATAAAATCA
TTATTTGGAGCTCCATGGTAGCGTTAACGCGGCCGCGATATCGGTACCCGGGGATCCTCTAGACCAGCCA
GGACAGAAATGCCTCGACTTCGCTGCTACCCAAGGTTGCCGGGTGACGCACACCGTGGAAACGGATGAAG
GCACGAACCCAGTGGACATAAGCCTGTTCGGTTCGTAAGCTGTAATGCAAGTAGCGTATGCGCTCACGCA
ACTGGTCCAGAACCTTGACCGAACGCAGCGGTGGTAACGGCGCAGTGGCGGTTTTCATGGCTTGTTATGA
CTGTTTTTTTGGGGTACAGTCTATGCCTCGGGCATCCAAGCAGCAAGCGCGTTACGCCGTGGGTCGATGT
TTGATGTTATGGAGCAGCAACGATGTTACGCAGCAGGGCAGTCGCCCTAAAACAAAGTTAAACATTATGA
GGGAAGCGGTGATCGCCGAAGTATCGACTCAACTATCAGAGGTAGTTGGCGTCATCGAGCGCCATCTCGA
ACCGACGTTGCTGGCCGTACATTTGTACGGCTCCGCAGTGGATGGCGGCCTGAAGCCACACAGTGATATT
GATTTGCTGGTTACGGTGACCGTAAGGCTTGATGAAACAACGCGGCGAGCTTTGATCAACGACCTTTTGG
AAACTTCGGCTTCCCCTGGAGAGAGCGAGATTCTCCGCGCTGTAGAAGTCACCATTGTTGTGCACGACGA
CATCATTCCGTGGCGTTATCCAGCTAAGCGCGAACTGCAATTTGGAGAATGGCAGCGCAATGACATTCTT
GCAGGTATCTTCGAGCCAGCCACGATCGACATTGATCTGGCTATCTTGCTGACAAAAGCAAGAGAACATA
GCGTTGCCTTGGTAGGTCCAGCGGCGGAGGAACTCTTTGATCCGGTTCCTGAACAGGATCTATTTGAGGC
GCTAAATGAAACCTTAACGCTATGGAACTCGCCGCCCGACTGGGCTGGCGATGAGCGAAATGTAGTGCTT
ACGTTGTCCCGCATTTGGTACAGCGCAGTAACCGGCAAAATCGCGCCGAAGGATGTCGCTGCCGACTGGG
CAATGGAGCGCCTGCCGGCCCAGTATCAGCCCGTCATACTTGAAGCTAGACAGGCTTATCTTGGACAAGA
AGAAGATCGCTTGGCCTCGCGCGCAGATCAGTTGGAAGAATTTGTCCACTACGTGAAAGGCGAGATCACC
AAGGTAGTCGGCAAATAACCCTCGAGCCACCCATGACCAAAATCCCTTAACGTGAGTTACGCGTCGTTCC
ACTGAGCGTCAGACCCCGTAGAAAAGATCAAAGGATCTTCTTGAGATCCTTTTTTTCTGCGCGTAATCTG
CTGCTTGCAAACAAAAAAACCACCGCTACCAGCGGTGGTTTGTTTGCCGGATCAAGAGCTACCAACTCTT
TTTCCGAAGGTAACTGGCTTCAGCAGAGCGCAGATACCAAATACTGTTCTTCTAGTGTAGCCGTAGTTAG
GCCACCACTTCAAGAACTCTGTAGCACCGCCTACATACCTCGCTCTGCTAATCCTGTTACCAGTGGCTGC
TGCCAGTGGCGATAAGTCGTGTCTTACCGGGTTGGACTCAAGACGATAGTTACCGGATAAGGCGCAGCGG
TCGGGCTGAACGGGGGGTTCGTGCACACAGCCCAGCTTGGAGCGAACGACCTACACCGAACTGAGATACC
TACAGCGTGAGCTATGAGAAAGCGCCACGCTTCCCGAAGGGAGAAAGGCGGACAGGTATCCGGTAAGCGG
CAGGGTCGGAACAGGAGAGCGCACGAGGGAGCTTCCAGGGGGAAACGCCTGGTATCTTTATAGTCCTGTC
GGGTTTCGCCACCTCTGACTTGAGCGTCGATTTTTGTGATGCTCGTCAGGGGGGCGGAGCCTATGGAAAA
ACGCCAGCAACGCGGCCTTTTTACGGTTCCTGGCCTTTTGCTGGCCTTTTGCTCACATGTTCTTTCCTGC
GTTATCCCCTGATTCTGTGGATAACCGTATTACCGCCTTTGAGTGAGCTGATACCGCTCGCCGCAGCCGA
ACGACCGAGCGCAGCGAGTCAGTGAGCGAGGAAGCGGAAGAGCGCCCAATACGCAAACCGCCTCTCCCCG
CGCGTTGGCCGATTCATTAATGCAGCTGGCACGACAGGTTTCCCGACTGGAAAGCGGGCAGTGAGCGCAA
CGCAATTAATACGCGTACCGCTAGCCAGGAAGAGTTTGTAGAAACGCAAAAAGGCCATCCGTCAGGATGG
CCTTCTGCTTAGTTTGATGCCTGGCAGTTTATGGCGGGCGTCCTGCCCGCCACCCTCCGGGCCGTTGCTT
CACAACGTTCAAATCCGCTCCCGGCGGATTTGTCCTACTCAGGAGAGCGTTCACCGACAAACAACAGATA
AAACGAAAGGCCCAGTCTTCCGACTGAGCCTTTCGTTTTATTTGATGCCTGGCAGTTCCCTACTCTCGCG
TTAACG
Features (pLannotate 1.2.2; 13 found; start..end, strand, type, name):
     12..48      -  CDS            lacZα (fragment): LacZα fragment of β-galactosidase; lacZ fragment
    146..269     -  protein_bind   attR2: mutant version of attR; recombination site for the Gateway® LR reaction LR Clonase™
    353..536     +  CDS            CmR (fragment): chloramphenicol acetyltransferase; cat; confers resistance to chloramphenicol
    541..561     -  protein_bind   attB3: mutant version of attB; core recombination site for the Gateway® BP reaction BP Clonase™
    552..637     -  protein_bind   attL1 (fragment): mutant version of attL; recombination site for the Gateway® LR reaction LR Clonase™
    671..693     +  misc_feature   MCS (fragment): pUC18/19 multiple cloning site
    785..808     +  promoter       Pc promoter (fragment): intI1 (promoter lies within the coding sequence); class 1 integron promoter
    984..1040    +  CDS            GmR (fragment): gentamycin acetyltransferase; aacC1; confers resistance to gentamycin
   1047..1838    +  CDS            SmR: aminoglycoside adenylyltransferase (Murphy, 1985); aadA; confers resistance to spectinomycin and streptomycin
   1931..2519    +  rep_origin     ori: high-copy-number ColE1/pMB1/pBR322/pUC origin of replication
   2702..2794    +  CDS            lacI (fragment): lac repressor; lacI; The lac repressor binds to the lac operator to inhibit transcription in E. coli. This inhibition can be relieved by adding lactose or isopropyl-β-D-thiogalactopyranoside (IPTG).
   2849..2876    -  terminator     rrnB T2 terminator: transcription terminator T2 from the E. coli rrnB gene
   3008..3051    +  terminator     rrnB T1 terminator: Escherichia coli rrnB; transcription terminator T1 from the E. coli rrnB gene
