[The description below was written by a language model from this plasmid's Addgene catalogue record and pLannotate feature annotations shown in this document.]
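Description:
C234-E08: attB2r-3xFLAG-attB3 is a small (about 3.1 kb) Gateway entry clone built in the pDonr234 donor backbone and classed as a synthetic biology vector. It is maintained in E. coli at high copy through a ColE1/pUC-type origin and selected with spectinomycin through an intact aadA (SmR) aminoglycoside adenylyltransferase gene. rrnB T1 and T2 transcription terminators are annotated in the backbone, an arrangement typically used in donor vectors to insulate the cloning region from read-through transcription.

The payload is a synthetic triple-FLAG epitope tag cloned by Gateway recombination using attB2r and attB3 sites. In multisite Gateway schemes, an entry clone of this position supplies the downstream module: it recombines next to a gene-of-interest entry clone ending in the compatible att2 site, so the 3xFLAG coding sequence is joined in frame to the C-terminus of the protein in the final expression clone. The plasmid has no promoter for expressing the tag itself; it serves as a reusable part for combinatorial assembly of C-terminally tagged fusion constructs, with FLAG allowing antibody-based detection or affinity purification.

The automated feature table does not annotate the 3xFLAG sequence explicitly. It does report an attR2 site, an attB3 core overlapping an attL-type fragment, and a short chloramphenicol acetyltransferase fragment lying between them. Small fragments of lacZα, lacI, GmR, a pUC multiple cloning site and an integron Pc promoter are also called. These short hits are probably backbone remnants or partial similarity matches rather than functional elements, and the record does not explain the CmR fragment's position within the att-flanked region.
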