Addgene plasmid #162912: C234-E08: attB2r-3xFLAG-attB3
Purpose: Gateway attB2r/attB3 entry clone for construction of C-terminal triple-FLAG epitope tagged fusion proteins
Depositing lab: Dominic Esposito. Depositing organization: National Cancer Institute (NCI). Publication: Combinatorial assembly of clone libraries using site-specific recombination. Wall VE, Garvey LA, Mehalko JL, Procter LV, Esposito D. Methods Mol Biol. 2014;1116:193-208. doi: 10.1007/978-1-62703-764-8_14. PubMed 24395366.
Backbone
  Vector backbone: pDonr234
  Vector type: Synthetic Biology
Growth in bacteria
  Bacterial resistance: Spectinomycin, 50 μg/mL
  Growth temperature: 37°C
  Growth strain: DH5alpha
  Copy number: High Copy
Gene/Insert
  Gene/Insert name: triple FLAG epitope tag (alt name: 3X FLAG)
  Species: Synthetic
  Cloning method: Gateway Cloning
Terms and licenses: Academic/Nonprofit Terms; Industry Terms: Not Available to Industry
How to cite: C234-E08: attB2r-3xFLAG-attB3 was a gift from Dominic Esposito (Addgene plasmid # 162912 ; http://n2t.net/addgene:162912 ; RRID:Addgene_162912)
